Addgene plasmid #23418: pDONR223-NEK8
Depositing lab: William Hahn & David Root. Depositing organization: Dana-Farber Cancer Institute. Publication: COT drives resistance to RAF inhibition through MAP kinase pathway reactivation. Johannessen CM, Boehm JS, Kim SY, Thomas SR, Wardwell L, Johnson LA, Emery CM, Stransky N, Cogdill AP, Barretina J, Caponigro G, Hieronymus H, Murray RR, Salehi-Ashtiani K, Hill DE, Vidal M, Zhao JJ, Yang X, Alkan O, Kim S, Harris JL, Wilson CJ, Myer VE, Finan PM, Root DE, Roberts TM, Golub T, Flaherty KT, Dummer R, Weber BL, Sellers WR, Schlegel R, Wargo JA, Hahn WC, Garraway LA. Nature. 2010 Dec 16;468(7326):968-72. doi: 10.1038/nature09627 PubMed 21107320.
Backbone
  Vector backbone: pDONR223
  Backbone manufacturer: Invitrogen
  Backbone size w/o insert (bp): 5005
  Vector type: Gateway Donor vector
Growth in bacteria
  Bacterial resistance: Spectinomycin, 50 μg/mL
  Growth temperature: 37°C
  Growth strain: DH5alpha
  Copy number: High Copy
Gene/Insert
  Gene/Insert name: NEK8 (alt name: NIMA (never in mitosis gene a)- related kinase 8)
  Species: H. sapiens (human)
  Insert size (bp): 2079
  Entrez Gene: NEK8 (a.k.a. JCK, NEK12A, NPHP9, RHPD2)
  Cloning method: Gateway Cloning
  Sequencing primers: 5′ M13pUC-fwd; 3′ M13rev
Terms and licenses: Academic/Nonprofit Terms; Industry Terms: Not Available to Industry
Depositor comments: The ORF has no Stop codon. This design enables easy recombination into a destination vector to add an epitope tag of choice and Stop codon to the ORF. Do NOT use this plasmid directly for transfections. A set of 4 custom lentiviral vectors is available ( pLX301 (http://www.addgene.org/25895/) , pLX302 (http://www.addgene.org/25896/) , pLX303 (http://www.addgene.org/25897/) , pLX304 (http://www.addgene.org/25890/) ) to be used to express these ORFs in mammalian cells. These plasmids are not included in the kit and must be ordered separately.
How to cite: pDONR223-NEK8 was a gift from William Hahn & David Root (Addgene plasmid # 23418 ; http://n2t.net/addgene:23418 ; RRID:Addgene_23418)
