[The description below was written by a language model from this plasmid's Addgene catalogue record.]
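Description:
pDONR223-NEK8 is a Gateway entry clone built in the pDONR223 donor backbone (Invitrogen; about 5 kb without insert) and carrying the human NEK8 open reading frame, which encodes NIMA-related kinase 8 (also known as JCK, NEK12A, NPHP9 or RHPD2). The roughly 2.1 kb insert was introduced by Gateway recombination, so in the finished clone the ORF is expected to sit between the attL-type recombination sites that characterise entry clones, although no feature table is provided to confirm individual elements. The plasmid is maintained at high copy in standard E. coli cloning strains under spectinomycin selection, and the insert can be read from flanking M13 forward and reverse primer sites.

The key design feature is that the ORF lacks a stop codon. This "open" configuration allows NEK8 to be transferred by an LR-type recombination reaction into a destination vector that supplies a C-terminal epitope tag and a stop codon in frame. The record lists no promoter driving the insert, and the depositors state explicitly that the plasmid should not be transfected directly; it serves purely as a shuttle and archival source of the coding sequence. For expression in mammalian cells, they point to a companion set of lentiviral Gateway destination vectors (pLX301 to pLX304), which are obtained separately. The clone belongs to a kit of kinase ORFs associated with work in which such ORFs were expressed to identify drivers of resistance to RAF inhibition through reactivation of the MAP kinase pathway, making it suited to gain-of-function screens and individual studies of NEK8.
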