>Addgene plasmid #23418 | pDONR223-NEK8 | addgene partial sequence | sequence record 29189 | 23418 with M13pUC-fwd
AGCTCGGGCCCAATAATGATTTTATTTTGACTGATAGTGACCTGTTCGTTGCAACAAATTGATGAGCAAT
GCTTTTTTATAATGCCAACTTTGTACAAAAAAGTTGGCACCATGGAGAAGTACGAGCGGATCCGAGTGGT
GGGGAGAGGTGCCTTCGGGATTGTGCACCTGTGCCTGCGAAAGGCTGACCAGAAGCTGGTGATCATCAAG
CAGATTCCAGTGGAACAGATGACCAAGGAAGAGCGGCAGGCAGCCCAGAATGAGTGCCAGGTCCTCAAGC
TGCTCAACCACCCCAATGTCATTGAGTACTACGAGAACTTCCTGGAAGACAAAGCCCTTATGATCGCCAT
GGAATATGCACCAGGCGGCACTCTGGCTGAGTTCATCCAAAAGCGCTGTAATTCCCTGCTGGAGGAGGAG
ACCATCCTGCACTTCTTCGTGCAGATCCTGCTTGCACTGCATCATGTGCACACCCACCTCATCCTGCACC
GAGACCTCAAGACCCAGAACATCCTGCTTGACAAACACCGCATGGTCGTCAAGATCGGTGATTTCGGCAT
CTCCAAGATCCTTAGCAGCAAGAGCAAGGCCTACACGGTGGTGGGTACCCCATG
